Addgene plasmid #120284: pET-28a(+)-FGF2-K128N
Purpose: Produce human recombinant FGF2 K128N in DE3 cells
Depositing lab: Paul Burridge. Depositing organization: Northwestern University. Publication: Negligible-Cost and Weekend-Free Chemically Defined Human iPSC Culture. Kuo HH, Gao X, DeKeyser JM, Fetterman KA, Pinheiro EA, Weddle CJ, Fonoudi H, Orman MV, Romero-Tejeda M, Jouni M, Blancard M, Magdy T, Epting CL, George AL Jr, Burridge PW. Stem Cell Reports. 2020 Jan 9. pii: S2213-6711(19)30446-1. doi: 10.1016/j.stemcr.2019.12.007. PubMed 31928950.
Backbone
  Vector backbone: pET-28a (+)
  Backbone manufacturer: Novagen
  Backbone size w/o insert (bp): 5900
  Total vector size (bp): 6365
  Vector type: Bacterial Expression
Growth in bacteria
  Bacterial resistance: Kanamycin, 50 μg/mL
  Growth temperature: 37°C
  Growth strain: BL21 Star/DE3
  Copy number: High Copy
Gene/Insert
  Gene/Insert name: Basic fibroblast growth factor 2 (alt name: FGF2-K128N)
  Species: H. sapiens (human), Synthetic
  Insert size (bp): 476
  Mutation: Codon optimized for E. Coli production
  Entrez Gene: FGF2 (a.k.a. BFGF, FGF-2, FGFB, HBGF-2)
  Promoter: T7 promoter
  Tag / fusion protein: 6x His (N terminal on insert)
  Cloning method: Restriction Enzyme; 5′ cloning site BamHI (not destroyed); 3′ cloning site EcoRI (not destroyed)
  Sequencing primers: 5′ taatacgactcactatagg; 3′ ctagcataaccccttggggcctctaaacgggtcttgaggggttttttg
Resource information
  A portion of this plasmid was derived from a plasmid made by: Printed sequence service from SGI
Terms and licenses: Academic/Nonprofit Terms; Industry Terms: Not Available to Industry
Depositor comments: Please visit https://www.biorxiv.org/content/10.1101/685503v2 for BioRxiv preprint
How to cite: pET-28a(+)-FGF2-K128N was a gift from Paul Burridge (Addgene plasmid # 120284 ; http://n2t.net/addgene:120284 ; RRID:Addgene_120284)
