[The description below was written by a language model from this plasmid's Addgene catalogue record and pLannotate feature annotations shown in this document.]
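Description:
pET-28a(+)-FGF2-K128N is a bacterial expression plasmid built on the Novagen pET-28a(+) backbone for producing recombinant human basic fibroblast growth factor (FGF2) carrying the K128N substitution in DE3 lysogen strains of E. coli. It is maintained through a ColE1/pBR322-type origin accompanied by the bom and rop elements, also carries an f1 phage origin, and is selected with kanamycin via the aph(3')-Ia gene. The catalogue lists it as high copy, although a rop gene is annotated, which normally restrains copy number. The catalogue gives a total size of 6365 bp, whereas the sequenced record used for annotation is 5,833 nt; the record does not explain the difference.

The insert is a synthetic FGF2 coding sequence, codon optimised for E. coli and cloned between the BamHI and EcoRI sites. The annotation tool matched it to the bovine orthologue, but the catalogue identifies it as human. Transcription runs from a T7 promoter followed by a lac operator and the T7 gene 10 ribosome binding site, and ends at the T7 terminator. The plasmid-borne lacI gene supplies repressor, so expression stays off until an inducer such as IPTG is added in hosts that provide T7 RNA polymerase. Upstream of FGF2, the reading frame includes an N-terminal 6xHis tag (picked up by the tool as a composite-tag fragment), a thrombin cleavage site and the T7 tag leader, allowing metal-affinity purification and optional tag removal. A His-tag sequence from the backbone is also annotated downstream of the insert, but whether it is translated is not stated. The associated publication concerns low-cost, chemically defined human iPSC culture, suggesting in-house growth factor production for such media.
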