Features (pLannotate 1.2.2; 22 found; start..end, strand, type, name):
     12..440     +  rep_origin     f1 ori (sequence partly withheld): f1 bacteriophage origin of replication; arrow indicates direction of (+) strand synthesis
    493..550     +  promoter       AmpR promoter (fragment): bla
    559..1374    -  CDS            KanR: aminoglycoside phosphotransferase; aph(3')-Ia; confers resistance to kanamycin in bacteria or G418 (Geneticin®) in eukaryotes
   1496..2084    +  rep_origin     ori: high-copy-number ColE1/pMB1/pBR322/pUC origin of replication
   2270..2409    -  misc_feature   bom: basis of mobility region from pBR322
   2511..2702    -  CDS            rop: Rop protein, which maintains plasmids at low copy number; rop
   2719..3099    +  CDS            YPB1_ECOLX: Protein predicted: Swiss-Prot protein existence level 4. From Escherichia coli.
   3171..3462    -  CDS            TcR (fragment): tetracycline efflux protein; tet; confers resistance to tetracycline
   3477..3498    -  protein_bind   CAP binding site: CAP binding activates transcription in the presence of cAMP. E. coli catabolite activator protein
   3511..4593    -  CDS            lacI: lac repressor; lacI; The lac repressor binds to the lac operator to inhibit transcription in E. coli. This inhibition can be relieved by adding lactose or isopropyl-β-D-thiogalactopyranoside (IPTG).
   4594..4671    -  promoter       lacI promoter: lacI
   4679..4958    -  CDS            TcR (fragment): tetracycline efflux protein; tet; confers resistance to tetracycline
   4980..4998    +  promoter       T7 promoter: promoter for bacteriophage T7 RNA polymerase
   4999..5023    +  protein_bind   lac operator: The lac repressor binds to the lac operator to inhibit transcription in E. coli. This inhibition can be relieved by adding lactose or isopropyl-β-D-thiogalactopyranoside (IPTG). lac repressor encoded by lacI
   5038..5060    +  RBS            RBS: efficient ribosome binding site from bacteriophage T7 gene 10 (Olins and Rangwala, 1989)
   5079..5095    +  CDS            capTEV™ (fragment): composite tag for in vivo biotinylation, TEV protease cleavage, and 6xHis tagging
   5106..5123    +  CDS            thrombin site: thrombin recognition and cleavage site
   5127..5159    +  CDS            T7 tag (gene 10 leader): leader peptide from bacteriophage T7 gene 10 promotes efficient translation in E. coli
   5169..5633    +  CDS            FGF2: FGF2_BOVIN - Experimental evidence at protein level: Swiss-Prot protein existence level 1. Acts as a ligand for FGFR1, FGFR2, FGFR3 and FGFR4 (By similarity). Also acts as an integrin ligand which is required for FGF2 signaling (By similarity). Binds to integrin ITGAV:ITGB3 (By similarity). Plays an important role in the regulation of cell survival, cell division, cell differentiation and cell migration (By similarity). Functions as a potent mitogen in vitro (By similarity). Can induce angiogenesis (By similarity). Mediates phosphorylation of ERK1/2 and thereby promotes retinal lens fiber diff
   5677..5694    +  CDS            9xHis (fragment): 9xHis affinity tag
   5704..5753    +  CDS            SET1 (fragment): solubility-enhancement tag derived from T7 phage gene 10B
   5761..5808    +  terminator     T7 terminator: transcription terminator for bacteriophage T7 RNA polymerase
>Addgene plasmid #120284 | pET-28a(+)-FGF2-K128N | addgene full sequence | sequence record 234965 | Addgene NGS Result
TGGCGAATGGG
[124 nt withheld, positions 12-135]
C
[91 nt withheld, positions 137-227]
A
[49 nt withheld, positions 229-277]
CCTTTGACGTTGGAGTCCACGTTCTTT
[37 nt withheld, positions 305-341]
ACCCTATCTCGGTCTATTCTTTTGATTTATAAGGGATTTTGCCGATTTCGGCCTATTGGTTAAAAAATGA
GCTGATTTAACAAAAATTTAACGCGAATTTTAACAAAATATTAACGCTTACAATTTAGGTGGCACTTTTC
GGGGAAATGTGCGCGGAACCCCTATTTGTTTATTTTTCTAAATACATTCAAATATGTATCCGCTCATGAA
TTAATTCTTAGAAAAACTCATCGAGCATCAAATGAAACTGCAATTTATTCATATCAGGATTATCAATACC
ATATTTTTGAAAAAGCCGTTTCTGTAATGAAGGAGAAAACTCACCGAGGCAGTTCCATAGGATGGCAAGA
TCCTGGTATCGGTCTGCGATTCCGACTCGTCCAACATCAATACAACCTATTAATTTCCCCTCGTCAAAAA
TAAGGTTATCAAGTGAGAAATCACCATGAGTGACGACTGAATCCGGTGAGAATGGCAAAAGTTTATGCAT
TTCTTTCCAGACTTGTTCAACAGGCCAGCCATTACGCTCGTCATCAAAATCACTCGCATCAACCAAACCG
TTATTCATTCGTGATTGCGCCTGAGCGAGACGAAATACGCGATCGCTGTTAAAAGGACAATTACAAACAG
GAATCGAATGCAACCGGCGCAGGAACACTGCCAGCGCATCAACAATATTTTCACCTGAATCAGGATATTC
TTCTAATACCTGGAATGCTGTTTTCCCGGGGATCGCAGTGGTGAGTAACCATGCATCATCAGGAGTACGG
ATAAAATGCTTGATGGTCGGAAGAGGCATAAATTCCGTCAGCCAGTTTAGTCTGACCATCTCATCTGTAA
CATCATTGGCAACGCTACCTTTGCCATGTTTCAGAAACAACTCTGGCGCATCGGGCTTCCCATACAATCG
ATAGATTGTCGCACCTGATTGCCCGACATTATCGCGAGCCCATTTATACCCATATAAATCAGCATCCATG
TTGGAATTTAATCGCGGCCTAGAGCAAGACGTTTCCCGTTGAATATGGCTCATAACACCCCTTGTATTAC
TGTTTATGTAAGCAGACAGTTTTATTGTTCATGACCAAAATCCCTTAACGTGAGTTTTCGTTCCACTGAG
CGTCAGACCCCGTAGAAAAGATCAAAGGATCTTCTTGAGATCCTTTTTTTCTGCGCGTAATCTGCTGCTT
GCAAACAAAAAAACCACCGCTACCAGCGGTGGTTTGTTTGCCGGATCAAGAGCTACCAACTCTTTTTCCG
AAGGTAACTGGCTTCAGCAGAGCGCAGATACCAAATACTGTCCTTCTAGTGTAGCCGTAGTTAGGCCACC
ACTTCAAGAACTCTGTAGCACCGCCTACATACCTCGCTCTGCTAATCCTGTTACCAGTGGCTGCTGCCAG
TGGCGATAAGTCGTGTCTTACCGGGTTGGACTCAAGACGATAGTTACCGGATAAGGCGCAGCGGTCGGGC
TGAACGGGGGGTTCGTGCACACAGCCCAGCTTGGAGCGAACGACCTACACCGAACTGAGATACCTACAGC
GTGAGCTATGAGAAAGCGCCACGCTTCCCGAAGGGAGAAAGGCGGACAGGTATCCGGTAAGCGGCAGGGT
CGGAACAGGAGAGCGCACGAGGGAGCTTCCAGGGGGAAACGCCTGGTATCTTTATAGTCCTGTCGGGTTT
CGCCACCTCTGACTTGAGCGTCGATTTTTGTGATGCTCGTCAGGGGGGCGGAGCCTATGGAAAAACGCCA
GCAACGCGGCCTTTTTACGGTTCCTGGCCTTTTGCTGGCCTTTTGCTCACATGTTCTTTCCTGCGTTATC
CCCTGATTCTGTGGATAACCGTATTACCGCCTTTGAGTGAGCTGATACCGCTCGCCGCAGCCGAACGACC
GAGCGCAGCGAGTCAGTGAGCGAGGAAGCGGAAGAGCGCCTGATGCGGTATTTTCTCCTTACGCATCTGT
GCGGTATTTCACACCGCAATGGTGCACTCTCAGTACAATCTGCTCTGATGCCGCATAGTTAAGCCAGTAT
ACACTCCGCTATCGCTACGTGACTGGGTCATGGCTGCGCCCCGACACCCGCCAACACCCGCTGACGCGCC
CTGACGGGCTTGTCTGCTCCCGGCATCCGCTTACAGACAAGCTGTGACCGTCTCCGGGAGCTGCATGTGT
CAGAGGTTTTCACCGTCATCACCGAAACGCGCGAGGCAGCTGCGGTAAAGCTCATCAGCGTGGTCGTGAA
GCGATTCACAGATGTCTGCCTGTTCATCCGCGTCCAGCTCGTTGAGTTTCTCCAGAAGCGTTAATGTCTG
GCTTCTGATAAAGCGGGCCATGTTAAGGGCGGTTTTTTCCTGTTTGGTCACTGATGCCTCCGTGTAAGGG
GGATTTCTGTTCATGGGGGTAATGATACCGATGAAACGAGAGAGGATGCTCACGATACGGGTTACTGATG
ATGAACATGCCCGGTTACTGGAACGTTGTGAGGGTAAACAACTGGCGGTATGGATGCGGCGGGACCAGAG
AAAAATCACTCAGGGTCAATGCCAGCGCTTCGTTAATACAGATGTAGGTGTTCCACAGGGTAGCCAGCAG
CATCCTGCGATGCAGATCCGGAACATAATGGTGCAGGGCGCTGACTTCCGCGTTTCCAGACTTTACGAAA
CACGGAAACCGAAGACCATTCATGTTGTTGCTCAGGTCGCAGACGTTTTGCAGCAGCAGTCGCTTCACGT
TCGCTCGCGTATCGGTGATTCATTCTGCTAACCAGTAAGGCAACCCCGCCAGCCTAGCCGGGTCCTCAAC
GACAGGAGCACGATCATGCGCACCCGTGGGGCCGCCATGCCGGCGATAATGGCCTGCTTCTCGCCGAAAC
GTTTGGTGGCGGGACCAGTGACGAAGGCTTGAGCGAGGGCGTGCAAGATTCCGAATACCGCAAGCGACAG
GCCGATCATCGTCGCGCTCCAGCGAAAGCGGTCCTCGCCGAAAATGACCCAGAGCGCTGCCGGCACCTGT
CCTACGAGTTGCATGATAAAGAAGACAGTCATAAGTGCGGCGACGATAGTCATGCCCCGCGCCCACCGGA
AGGAGCTGACTGGGTTGAAGGCTCTCAAGGGCATCGGTCGAGATCCCGGTGCCTAATGAGTGAGCTAACT
TACATTAATTGCGTTGCGCTCACTGCCCGCTTTCCAGTCGGGAAACCTGTCGTGCCAGCTGCATTAATGA
ATCGGCCAACGCGCGGGGAGAGGCGGTTTGCGTATTGGGCGCCAGGGTGGTTTTTCTTTTCACCAGTGAG
ACGGGCAACAGCTGATTGCCCTTCACCGCCTGGCCCTGAGAGAGTTGCAGCAAGCGGTCCACGCTGGTTT
GCCCCAGCAGGCGAAAATCCTGTTTGATGGTGGTTAACGGCGGGATATAACATGAGCTGTCTTCGGTATC
GTCGTATCCCACTACCGAGATATCCGCACCAACGCGCAGCCCGGACTCGGTAATGGCGCGCATTGCGCCC
AGCGCCATCTGATCGTTGGCAACCAGCATCGCAGTGGGAACGATGCCCTCATTCAGCATTTGCATGGTTT
GTTGAAAACCGGACATGGCACTCCAGTCGCCTTCCCGTTCCGCTATCGGCTGAATTTGATTGCGAGTGAG
ATATTTATGCCAGCCAGCCAGACGCAGACGCGCCGAGACAGAACTTAATGGGCCCGCTAACAGCGCGATT
TGCTGGTGACCCAATGCGACCAGATGCTCCACGCCCAGTCGCGTACCGTCTTCATGGGAGAAAATAATAC
TGTTGATGGGTGTCTGGTCAGAGACATCAAGAAATAACGCCGGAACATTAGTGCAGGCAGCTTCCACAGC
AATGGCATCCTGGTCATCCAGCGGATAGTTAATGATCAGCCCACTGACGCGTTGCGCGAGAAGATTGTGC
ACCGCCGCTTTACAGGCTTCGACGCCGCTTCGTTCTACCATCGACACCACCACGCTGGCACCCAGTTGAT
CGGCGCGAGATTTAATCGCCGCGACAATTTGCGACGGCGCGTGCAGGGCCAGACTGGAGGTGGCAACGCC
AATCAGCAACGACTGTTTGCCCGCCAGTTGTTGTGCCACGCGGTTGGGAATGTAATTCAGCTCCGCCATC
GCCGCTTCCACTTTTTCCCGCGTTTTCGCAGAAACGTGGCTGGCCTGGTTCACCACGCGGGAAACGGTCT
GATAAGAGACACCGGCATACTCTGCGACATCGTATAACGTTACTGGTTTCACATTCACCACCCTGAATTG
ACTCTCTTCCGGGCGCTATCATGCCATACCGCGAAAGGTTTTGCGCCATTCGATGGTGTCCGGGATCTCG
ACGCTCTCCCTTATGCGACTCCTGCATTAGGAAGCAGCCCAGTAGTAGGTTGAGGCCGTTGAGCACCGCC
GCCGCAAGGAATGGTGCATGCAAGGAGATGGCGCCCAACAGTCCCCCGGCCACGGGGCCTGCCACCATAC
CCACGCCGAAACAAGCGCTCATGAGCCCGAAGTGGCGAGCCCGATCTTCCCCATCGGTGATGTCGGCGAT
ATAGGCGCCAGCAACCGCACCTGTGGCGCCGGTGATGCCGGCCACGATGCGTCCGGCGTAGAGGATCGAG
ATCTCGATCCCGCGAAATTAATACGACTCACTATAGGGGAATTGTGAGCGGATAACAATTCCCCTCTAGA
AATAATTTTGTTTAACTTTAAGAAGGAGATATACCATGGGCAGCAGCCATCATCATCATCATCACAGCAG
CGGCCTGGTGCCGCGCGGCAGCCATATGGCTAGCATGACTGGTGGACAGCAAATGGGTCGCGGATCCATG
GCAGCAGGTAGCATTACTACTTTACCGGCGCTGCCGGAAGATGGTGGTTCAGGTGCATTTCCTCCTGGCC
ACTTCAAAGATCCTAAACGCCTGTACTGCAAGAATGGCGGCTTCTTTCTGCGCATTCACCCGGATGGCCG
TGTTGATGGTGTTCGCGAAAAATCAGATCCGCACATCAAGCTGCAGTTACAGGCGGAAGAACGTGGCGTT
GTGAGCATCAAGGGCGTTTGTGCAAACCGCTATTTAGCGATGAAAGAAGACGGCCGCCTGTTAGCGAGCA
AGTGTGTGACCGACGAATGCTTCTTCTTCGAACGCCTGGAAAGCAACAACTACAACACCTACCGCAGCCG
CAAGTACACCAGCTGGTATGTTGCGTTAAACCGTACCGGCCAGTACAAATTAGGCAGCAAAACCGGCCCG
GGTCAGAAAGCGATTCTGTTTCTGCCTATGAGCGCGAAGAGCTGAGAATTCGAGCTCCGTCGACAAGCTT
GCGGCCGCACTCGAGCACCACCACCACCACCACTGAGATCCGGCTGCTAACAAAGCCCGAAAGGAAGCTG
AGTTGGCTGCTGCCACCGCTGAGCAATAACTAGCATAACCCCTTGGGGCCTCTAAACGGGTCTTGAGGGG
TTTTTTGCTGAAAGGAGGAACTATATCCGGAT
